Addgene plasmid #29209: pEMS1412
Purpose: Expression of the reporter gene under the control of the MiniPromoter in this plasmid has not been tested
Depositing lab: Elizabeth Simpson. Depositing organization: University of British Columbia. Publication: A regulatory toolbox of MiniPromoters to drive selective expression in the brain. Portales-Casamar E, Swanson DJ, Liu L, de Leeuw CN, Banks KG, Ho Sui SJ, Fulton DL, Ali J, Amirabbasi M, Arenillas DJ, Babyak N, Black SF, Bonaguro RJ, Brauer E, Candido TR, Castellarin M, Chen J, Chen Y, Cheng JC, Chopra V, Docking TR, Dreolini L, D'Souza CA, Flynn EK, Glenn R, Hatakka K, Hearty TG, Imanian B, Jiang S, Khorasan-zadeh S, Komljenovic I, Laprise S, Liao NY, Lim JS, Lithwick S, Liu F, Liu J, Lu M, McConechy M, McLeod AJ, Milisavljevic M, Mis J, O'Connor K, Palma B, Palmquist DL, Schmouth JF, Swanson MI, Tam B, Ticoll A, Turner JL, Varhol R, Vermeulen J, Watkins RF, Wilson G, Wong BK, Wong SH, Wong TY, Yang GS, Ypsilanti AR, Jones SJ, Holt RA, Goldowitz D, Wasserman WW, Simpson EM. Proc Natl Acad Sci U S A. 2010 Sep 21. 107(38):16589-94. 10.1073/pnas.1009158107 PubMed 20807748.
Backbone
  Vector backbone: pEMS1306
  Backbone size w/o insert (bp): 16454
  Vector type: Pleiades Promoter Project [sic, Pleaides Plieades]
Growth in bacteria
  Bacterial resistance: Ampicillin, 100 μg/mL
  Growth temperature: 37°C
  Growth strain: DH5alpha
  Growth instructions: DH10B
  Copy number: High Copy
Gene/Insert
  Gene/Insert name: Ple173 (alt names: RAMP3; receptor activity modifying protein 3)
  Species: H. sapiens (human)
  Insert size (bp): 3291
  Entrez Gene: RAMP3
  Tag / fusion protein: EGFP-NLS (C terminal on backbone)
  Cloning method: Restriction Enzyme; 5′ cloning site FseI (unknown if destroyed); 3′ cloning site FseI (unknown if destroyed)
  Sequencing primers: 5′ Unknown
Terms and licenses: Academic/Nonprofit Terms; Industry Terms: Not Available to Industry
How to cite: pEMS1412 was a gift from Elizabeth Simpson (Addgene plasmid # 29209 ; http://n2t.net/addgene:29209 ; RRID:Addgene_29209)
