[The description below was written by a language model from this plasmid's Addgene catalogue record.]
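Description:
pEMS1412 is a plasmid from the Pleiades Promoter Project, a collection of human-derived MiniPromoters designed to drive selective expression in defined regions and cell types of the brain. It is built on the large pEMS1306 backbone (about 16.5 kb without insert), is maintained in E. coli as a high-copy plasmid, and is selected with ampicillin. The record does not include a feature table, so the origin of replication and any other backbone elements, such as sequences for genomic targeting or mammalian selection, are not documented here.

The insert is Ple173, a roughly 3.3 kb MiniPromoter assembled from regulatory sequence of the human RAMP3 gene (receptor activity modifying protein 3). It is a promoter element rather than a coding sequence, and it was cloned into a single FseI site, used at both the 5′ and 3′ ends, upstream of a reporter carried on the backbone. That reporter is EGFP fused to a nuclear localization signal, which concentrates fluorescence in the nucleus so that individual expressing cells are easier to identify and count in tissue. Although the catalogue lists EGFP-NLS as a C-terminal tag, its role is that of a reporter read out from the MiniPromoter, not a fusion to the RAMP3 protein.

The intended use is to test whether Ple173 reproduces a RAMP3-like, restricted expression pattern. However, the depositor states that reporter expression under this MiniPromoter has not been tested in this plasmid, so its activity and specificity remain unvalidated.
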