>Addgene plasmid #29209 | pEMS1412 | addgene partial sequence | sequence record 39584 | EGFP-N 5'-CGTCGCCGTCCAGCTCGACCAG-3'
CTCACCATGGTGGCGGAAGTTCCTATACCTTTTGAAGAATAGGAACTTCGGCGCGCCACGCGTGGCCGGC
CCCGCAGCTGGGTCACGCTCGGTCCCGCTGGGGGCGCGGCTGGGGGACGCCCGGTTGGGGTTGGGGTGGG
GCGGGGCCTCAGGGGGTCCGCCCTCAGGCCGCACCCCCAGACCACGCCTGCGGCCGTGCCCCGTTGCCTC
CAGATGTGGGGTGCAGTCCCTGCAGGCGCGCCGGGTGGGAGGGATGGGGGCGGCTGGAGTCTCAGCGGGG
TGAGAGGGGGGCGAGGGCAGGGTTTCGAGCTGGGGACAAGCTGGGGTAAGGTGGGGTGCCGGCTGATGGG
CTCTGAGGGCGGGGCTGGGGTGCTGAGCTGCAAAGGAGCTTTTTGGGAGCAGATTGTAGGGGCAGACTGG
GAGGTGAGCTGGGGTGAGCGTGGGGGCCGGCTGACGGTGGGCTGGGATGCAGGCTGGAGAGACTTGGGGA
ACTTCCGTCCAGGCTCAGGGGCAGAGGGTGGGGGTAGACCGGGGAGGGAGCTGAGGTGAGGATGAAGCGC
TGGCTGATGATGGCCTA
