>Addgene plasmid #29209 | pEMS1412 | addgene partial sequence | sequence record 39716 | pEMS1307-fwd 5'-ccgcacgtctaagaaaccat-3'
AAATAGGCGTATCACGAGGCCCTTTCGTCTTCAAGAATTAATTCCGATCATATTCAATAACCCTTAATGA
ATTCGAGCTCCTAGGCCGGCCCGGACTGGGTAGCTGGTCCTCCCAGGGCCCCTCAGTGTGTGGACGCCTG
TGTGTGTCCTGGAACTGGCTGAGAGGGGAAGCGGGGCGACTCTCTGAGCCATCCTCTCCTAATGCCTTCT
TCGGCAAGAAATCAGGACTCTAGGAAGAACCATTGCTCACAAAATGGAAATAGATTAAACTAAAAGCTTG
TTTTGAAGTACCTTGCTAAAGAAATTATCCAAGAAAAAGTAAGAGAGAGAGAGAGAGAGAGAATGTGTGT
AAAGGCTGTTGGGGAAGAGTGCTTGCTGAGGGCTGGGGTCCACTGAGTGGTGACTGAGCCTGGCCAGTTC
TGGGGGGGACATTGGTGATGGAGGGCCCTGGCCTGGTGGTCCCCAGTTTCCCTGGCTGTAAGATGCAGAG
TTGGGCCTGTTTTGATGATTTGGGATTTGGTACGGGAGGTGGGAAAAGGGTGGACCAAACTCAGTGGTCA
TTTTCCTTCCATTGAAGAGGTCTTGGTGTGCA
